>Addgene plasmid #164442 | pHDM-Tat1b | addgene full sequence | sequence record 322929 | Addgene NGS Result
TATAAATATTTCTGCATATAAATTGTAACTGATGTAAGAGGTTTCATATTGCTAATAGCAGCTACAATCC
AGCTACCATTCTGCTTTTATTTTATGGTTGGGATAAGGCTGGATTATTCTGAGTCCAAGCTAGGCCCTTT
TGCTAATCATGTTCATACCTCTTATCTTCCTCCCACAGCTCCTGGGCAACGTGCTGGTCTGTGTGCTGGC
CCATCACTTTGGCAAAGAATTCCGCGGGCGGCCGCGAAATGGAGCCAGTAGATCCTAGACTAGAGCCCTG
GAAGCATCCAGGAAGTCAGCCTAAAACTGCTTGTACCACTTGCTATTGTAAAAAGTGTTGCTTTCATTGC
CAAGTTTGTTTCACAACAAAAGCCTTAGGCATCTCCTATGGCAGGAAGAAGCGGAGACAGCGACGAAGAC
CTCCTCAAGGCAGTCAGACTCATCAAGTTTCTCTATCAAAGCAACCCACCTCCCAACCCCGAGGGGACCC
GACAGGCCCGAAGGAATAGGATCCAAGCTTATCGATACCGTCGACCTCGAGGGCCCAGATCTAATTCACC
CCACCAGTGCAGGCTGCCTATCAGAAAGTGGTGGCTGGTGTGGCTAATGCCCTGGCCCACAAGTATCACT
AAGCTCGCTTTCTTGCTGTCCAATTTCTATTAAAGGTTCCTTTGTTCCCTAAGTCCAACTACTAAACTGG
GGGATATTATGAAGGGCCTTGAGCATCTGGATTCTGCCTAATAAAAAACATTTATTTTCATTGCAATGAT
GTATTTAAATTATTTCTGAATATTTTACTAAAAAGGGAATGTGGGAGGTCAGTGCATTTAAAACATAAAG
AAATGAAGAGCTAGTTCAAACCTTGGGAAAATACACTATATCTTAAACTCCATGAAAGAAGGTGAGGCTG
CAAACAGCTAATGCACATTGGCAACAGCCCCTGATGCCTATGCCTTATTCATCCCTCAGAAAAGGATTCA
AGTAGAGGCTTGATTTGGAGGTTAAAGTTTTGCTATGCTGTATTTTACATTACTTATTGTTTTAGCTGTC
CTCATGAATGTCTTTTCACTACCCATTTGCTTATCCTGCATCTCTCAGCCTTGACTCCACTCAGTTCTCT
TGCTTAGAGATACCACCTTTCCCCTGAAGTGTTCCTTCCATGTTTTACGGCGAGATGGTTTCTCCTCGCC
TGGCCACTCAGCCTTAGTTGTCTCTGTTGTCTTATAGAGGTCTACTTGAAGAAGGAAAAACAGGGGGCAT
GGTTTGACTGTCCTGTGAGCCCTTCTTCCCTGCCTCCCCCACTCACAGTGACCCGGAATCCCTCGACATG
GCAGTCTAGATCATTCTTGAAGACGAAAGGGCCTCGTGATACGCCTATTTTTATAGGTTAATGTCATGAT
AATAATGGTTTCTTAGACGTCAGGTGGCACTTTTCGGGGAAATGTGCGCGGAACCCCTATTTGTTTATTT
TTCTAAATACATTCAAATATGTATCCGCTCATGAGACAATAACCCTGATAAATGCTTCAATAATATTGAA
AAAGGAAGAGTATGAGTATTCAACATTTCCGTGTCGCCCTTATTCCCTTTTTTGCGGCATTTTGCCTTCC
TGTTTTTGCTCACCCAGAAACGCTGGTGAAAGTAAAAGATGCTGAAGATCAGTTGGGTGCACGAGTGGGT
TACATCGAACTGGATCTCAACAGCGGTAAGATCCTTGAGAGTTTTCGCCCCGAAGAACGTTTTCCAATGA
TGAGCACTTTTAAAGTTCTGCTATGTGGCGCGGTATTATCCCGTATTGACGCCGGGCAAGAGCAACTCGG
TCGCCGCATACACTATTCTCAGAATGACTTGGTTGAGTACTCACCAGTCACAGAAAAGCATCTTACGGAT
GGCATGACAGTAAGAGAATTATGCAGTGCTGCCATAACCATGAGTGATAACACTGCGGCCAACTTACTTC
TGACAACGATCGGAGGACCGAAGGAGCTAACCGCTTTTTTGCACAACATGGGGGATCATGTAACTCGCCT
TGATCGTTGGGAACCGGAGCTGAATGAAGCCATACCAAACGACGAGCGTGACACCACGATGCCTGTAGCA
ATGGCAACAACGTTGCGCAAACTATTAACTGGCGAACTACTTACTCTAGCTTCCCGGCAACAATTAATAG
ACTGGATGGAGGCGGATAAAGTTGCAGGACCACTTCTGCGCTCGGCCCTTCCGGCTGGCTGGTTTATTGC
TGATAAATCTGGAGCCGGTGAGCGTGGGTCTCGCGGTATCATTGCAGCACTGGGGCCAGATGGTAAGCCC
TCCCGTATCGTAGTTATCTACACGACGGGGAGTCAGGCAACTATGGATGAACGAAATAGACAGATCGCTG
AGATAGGTGCCTCACTGATTAAGCATTGGTAACTGTCAGACCAAGTTTACTCATATATACTTTAGATTGA
TTTAAAACTTCATTTTTAATTTAAAAGGATCTAGGTGAAGATCCTTTTTGATAATCTCATGACCAAAATC
CCTTAACGTGAGTTTTCGTTCCACTGAGCGTCAGACCCCGTAGAAAAGATCAAAGGATCTTCTTGAGATC
CTTTTTTTCTGCGCGTAATCTGCTGCTTGCAAACAAAAAAACCACCGCTACCAGCGGTGGTTTGTTTGCC
GGATCAAGAGCTACCAACTCTTTTTCCGAAGGTAACTGGCTTCAGCAGAGCGCAGATACCAAATACTGTT
CTTCTAGTGTAGCCGTAGTTAGGCCACCACTTCAAGAACTCTGTAGCACCGCCTACATACCTCGCTCTGC
TAATCCTGTTACCAGTGGCTGCTGCCAGTGGCGATAAGTCGTGTCTTACCGGGTTGGACTCAAGACGATA
GTTACCGGATAAGGCGCAGCGGTCGGGCTGAACGGGGGGTTCGTGCACACAGCCCAGCTTGGAGCGAACG
ACCTACACCGAACTGAGATACCTACAGCGTGAGCTATGAGAAAGCGCCACGCTTCCCGAAGGGAGAAAGG
CGGACAGGTATCCGGTAAGCGGCAGGGTCGGAACAGGAGAGCGCACGAGGGAGCTTCCAGGGGGAAACGC
CTGGTATCTTTATAGTCCTGTCGGGTTTCGCCACCTCTGACTTGAGCGTCGATTTTTGTGATGCTCGTCA
GGGGGGCGGAGCCTATGGAAAAACGCCAGCAACGGAGATGCGCCGCGTGCGGCTGCTGGAGATGGCGGAC
GCGATGGATATGTTCTGCCAAGGGTTGGTTTGCGCATTCACAGTTCTCCGCAAGAATTGATTGGCTCCAA
TTCTTGGAGTGGTGAATCCGTTAGCGAGGTGCCGCCGGCTTCCATTCAGGTCGAGGTGGCCCGGCTCCAT
GCACCGCGACGCAACGCGGGGAGGCAGACAAGGTATAGGGCGGCGCCTACAATCCATGCCAACCCGTTCC
ATGTGCTCGCCGAGGCGGCATAAATCGCCGTGACGATCAGCGGTCCAATGATCGAAGTTAGGCTGGTAAG
AGCCGCGAGCGATCCTTGAAGCTGTCCCTGATGGTCGTCATCTACCTGCCTGGACAGCATGGCCTGCAAC
GCGGGCATCCCGATGCCGCCGGAAGCGAGAAGAATCATAATGGGGAAGGCCATCCAGCCTCGCGTCGGGG
AGCTTTTTGCAAAAGCCTAGGCCTCCAAAAAAGCCTCCTCACTACTTCTGGAATAGCTCAGAGGCCGAGG
CGGCCTCGGCCTCTGCATAAATAAAAAAAATTAGTCAGCCATGAGCTTGGCCCATTGCATACGTTGTATC
CATATCATAATATGTACATTTATATTGGCTCATGTCCAACATTACCGCCATGTTGACATTGATTATTGAC
TAGTTATTAATAGTAATCAATTACGGGGTCATTAGTTCATAGCCCATATATGGAGTTCCGCGTTACATAA
CTTACGGTAAATGGCCCGCCTGGCTGACCGCCCAACGACCCCCGCCCATTGACGTCAATAATGACGTATG
TTCCCATAGTAACGCCAATAGGGACTTTCCATTGACGTCAATGGGTGGAGTATTTACGGTAAACTGCCCA
CTTGGCAGTACATCAAGTGTATCATATGCCAAGTACGCCCCCTATTGACGTCAATGACGGTAAATGGCCC
GCCTGGCATTATGCCCAGTACATGACCTTATGGGACTTTCCTACTTGGCAGTACATCTACGTATTAGTCA
TCGCTATTACCATGGTGATGCGGTTTTGGCAGTACATCAATGGGCGTGGATAGCGGTTTGACTCACGGGG
ATTTCCAAGTCTCCACCCCATTGACGTCAATGGGAGTTTGTTTTGGCACCAAAATCAACGGGACTTTCCA
AAATGTCGTAACAACTCCGCCCCATTGACGCAAATGGGCGGTAGGCGTGTACGGTGGGAGGTCTATATAA
GCAGAGCTCGTTTAGTGAACCGTCAGATCGCCTGGAGACGCCATCCACGCTGTTTTGACCTCCATAGAAG
ACACCGGGACCGATCCAGCCTCCCCTCGAAGCTGATCCTGAGAACTTCAGGGTGAGTCTATGGGACCCTT
GATGTTTTCTTTCCCCTTCTTTTCTATGGTTAAGTTCATGTCATAGGAAGGGGAGAAGTAACAGGGTACA
CATATTGACCAAATCAGGGTAATTTTGCATTTGTAATTTTAAAAAATGCTTTCTTCTTTTAATATACTTT
TTTGTTTATCTTATTTCTAATACTTTCCCTAATCTCTTTCTTTCAGGGCAATAATGATACAATGTATCAT
GCCTCTTTGCACCATTCTAAAGAATAACAGTGATAATTTCTGGGTTAAGGCAATAGCAATATTTCTGCA
Features (pLannotate 1.2.2; 13 found; start..end, strand, type, name):
    182..232     +  CDS            HBB (fragment): HBB_COLGU - Experimental evidence at transcript level: Swiss-Prot protein existence level 2. Involved in oxygen transport from the lung to the various peripheral tissues. From Colobus guereza (Mantled guereza) (Eastern black-and-white colobus monkey).
    249..506     +  CDS            tat: TAT_HV1BR - Experimental evidence at protein level: Swiss-Prot protein existence level 1. Extracellular circulating Tat can be endocytosed by surrounding uninfected cells via the binding to several surface receptors such as CD26, CXCR4, heparan sulfate proteoglycans (HSPG) or LDLR. Neurons are rarely infected, but they internalize Tat via their LDLR. Through its interaction with nuclear HATs, Tat is potentially able to control the acetylation-dependent cellular gene expression. Modulates the expression of many cellular genes involved in cell survival, proliferation or in coding for cytokines o
    514..543     +  misc_feature   MCS (fragment): pBluescript multiple cloning site
    555..629     +  CDS            HBB (fragment): HBB_PONPY - Experimental evidence at transcript level: Swiss-Prot protein existence level 2. Involved in oxygen transport from the lung to the various peripheral tissues. From Pongo pygmaeus (Bornean orangutan).
    633..1027    +  polyA_signal   β-globin poly(A): human β-globin polyadenylation signal
   1447..1551    +  promoter       AmpR promoter: bla
   1552..2412    +  CDS            AmpR: β-lactamase; bla; confers resistance to ampicillin, carbenicillin, and related antibiotics
   2583..3171    +  rep_origin     ori: high-copy-number ColE1/pMB1/pBR322/pUC origin of replication
   3336..3637    -  CDS            TcR (fragment): tetracycline efflux protein; tet; confers resistance to tetracycline
   3660..3753    -  rep_origin     SV40 ori (fragment): SV40 origin of replication
   3835..4214    +  enhancer       CMV enhancer: human cytomegalovirus immediate early enhancer
   4215..4418    +  promoter       CMV promoter: human cytomegalovirus (CMV) immediate early promoter
   4532..178     +  intron         β-globin intron (across the origin): internally truncated intron from human β-globin
