[The description below was written by a language model from this plasmid's Addgene catalogue record and pLannotate feature annotations shown in this document.]
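Description:
pHDM-Tat1b is a small (about 4.8 kb) mammalian expression plasmid built on the HDM backbone that supplies the HIV-1 Tat protein in trans during lentiviral pseudovirus production. It is maintained in E. coli as a high-copy plasmid through a ColE1/pUC-type origin and is selected with ampicillin via a β-lactamase gene driven by its own bla promoter. The annotation also picks up a fragment of a tetracycline resistance gene and a partial SV40 origin. Both are truncated backbone remnants and are unlikely to contribute a functional marker or origin.

The expression cassette runs across the numbering origin of the circular sequence. The human cytomegalovirus immediate early enhancer and promoter drive transcription through an internally truncated human β-globin intron, which provides a splicing event that generally improves mRNA export and expression. The tat open reading frame follows, matching the HIV-1 BRU-type Tat protein, then a short piece of polylinker and the human β-globin polyadenylation signal. The short "HBB" coding fragments flagged on either side of tat are most likely β-globin exon sequences that come with the intron and poly(A) regions, not parts of a fusion protein. No epitope tag or reporter is annotated.

Tat transactivates the HIV-1 LTR promoter, boosting transcription of lentiviral genomes that retain a Tat-dependent 5' LTR. Its stated purpose indicates co-transfection into producer cells along with the other packaging components, a transfer vector and an envelope or spike glycoprotein plasmid. The associated work used such pseudoviruses to measure neutralizing antibodies against SARS-CoV-2.
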