Addgene plasmid #164442: pHDM-Tat1b
Purpose: Encodes HIV-1 Tat accessory protein for pseudovirus production
Depositing lab: Alejandro Balazs. Depositing organization: Massachusetts General Hospital. Publication: COVID-19-neutralizing antibodies predict disease severity and survival. Garcia-Beltran WF, Lam EC, Astudillo MG, Yang D, Miller TE, Feldman J, Hauser BM, Caradonna TM, Clayton KL, Nitido AD, Murali MR, Alter G, Charles RC, Dighe A, Branda JA, Lennerz JK, Lingwood D, Schmidt AG, Iafrate AJ, Balazs AB. Cell. 2021 Jan 21;184(2):476-488.e11. doi: 10.1016/j.cell.2020.12.015. Epub 2020 Dec 15. PubMed 33412089.
Backbone
  Vector backbone: HDM
  Vector type: Mammalian Expression
Growth in bacteria
  Bacterial resistance: Ampicillin, 100 μg/mL
  Growth temperature: 37°C
  Growth strain: DH5alpha
  Copy number: High Copy
Gene/Insert
  Gene/Insert name: HIV-1 Tat
Terms and licenses: Academic/Nonprofit Terms; Industry Terms: Not Available to Industry
How to cite: pHDM-Tat1b was a gift from Alejandro Balazs (Addgene plasmid # 164442 ; http://n2t.net/addgene:164442 ; RRID:Addgene_164442)
